Addgene plasmid #235763: pYO766
Purpose: Expression of ScVPS38 delta BARA2 (320-440)-EGFP under its own promoter
Depositing lab: Roger Williams. Depositing organization: MRC Laboratory of Molecular Biology. Publication: Structure and flexibility of the endosomal Vps34 complex reveals the basis of its function on membranes. Rostislavleva K, Soler N, Ohashi Y, Zhang L, Pardon E, Burke JE, Masson GR, Johnson C, Steyaert J, Ktistakis NT, Williams RL. Science. 2015 Oct 9;350(6257):aac7365. doi: 10.1126/science.aac7365. PubMed 26450213.
Backbone
  Vector backbone: pRS416
  Vector type: Yeast Expression
Growth in bacteria
  Bacterial resistance: Ampicillin, 100 μg/mL
  Growth temperature: 37°C
  Growth strain: DH5alpha
  Copy number: High Copy
Gene/Insert
  Gene/Insert name: VSP38 delta BARA2
  Species: S. cerevisiae (budding yeast)
  Mutation: aa 320-440 deleted
  Promoter: ScVPS38 promoter
  Tag / fusion protein: EGFP (C terminal on insert)
  Cloning method: Restriction Enzyme; 5′ cloning site Unknown (unknown if destroyed)
Terms and licenses: Academic/Nonprofit Terms; Industry Terms: Not Available to Industry
How to cite: pYO766 was a gift from Roger Williams (Addgene plasmid # 235763 ; http://n2t.net/addgene:235763 ; RRID:Addgene_235763)
