[The description below was written by a language model from this plasmid's Addgene catalogue record and pLannotate feature annotations shown in this document.]
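Description:
pYO766 is a yeast expression plasmid built on the pRS416 backbone, a low-copy centromeric E. coli–S. cerevisiae shuttle vector of about 7.6 kb. In bacteria it replicates at high copy from a ColE1/pUC-type origin and is selected through the β-lactamase (AmpR) gene. In yeast the CEN6/ARS element gives stable, near single-copy maintenance, and the URA3 marker allows selection in uracil auxotrophs and counterselection with 5-fluoroorotic acid. The backbone also retains pBluescript-derived features: an f1 phage origin, remnants of the lacZα/lac promoter region, and flanking T7 and T3 promoters around the cloning site.

The insert is a truncated S. cerevisiae VPS38 gene in which residues 320–440, comprising the BARA2 domain, are deleted. It is fused at its C terminus to EGFP and followed by the ADH1 transcription terminator. Expression is driven by the native VPS38 promoter. The feature table shows a fragment of the ADE13 coding sequence lying upstream of VPS38, which probably reflects flanking genomic sequence carried along with the promoter region, although the record does not say so. The annotated VPS38 segment is 960 nt, consistent with a coding region ending at about residue 320 and joined directly to EGFP.

Vps38 is a subunit of the Vps34 PI3-kinase complex II, which acts in endosome-to-Golgi retrograde transport. The centromeric backbone and native promoter suit expression at close to endogenous levels. The construct can therefore be used to examine how loss of the BARA2 region affects the localisation and function of Vps38 in living yeast, using EGFP fluorescence as the readout.
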