Features (pLannotate 1.2.2; 22 found; start..end, strand, type, name):
    137..186     +  misc_feature   bom (fragment): basis of mobility region from pBR322
    194..409     +  promoter       URA3 promoter: S. cerevisiae URA3
    410..1213    +  CDS            URA3: orotidine-5'-phosphate decarboxylase, required for uracil biosynthesis; S. cerevisiae URA3; yeast auxotrophic marker, counterselectable with 5-fluoroorotic acid (5-FOA)
   1292..1343    +  misc_feature   bom (fragment): basis of mobility region from pBR322
   1371..1799    -  rep_origin     f1 ori (sequence partly withheld): f1 bacteriophage origin of replication; arrow indicates direction of (+) strand synthesis
   1803..1958    -  CDS            lacZα (fragment): LacZα fragment of β-galactosidase; lacZ fragment
   1966..1984    +  promoter       T7 promoter: promoter for bacteriophage T7 RNA polymerase
   2000..2557    +  CDS            ADE13 (fragment): PUR8_YEAST - Experimental evidence at protein level: Swiss-Prot protein existence level 1. From Saccharomyces cerevisiae (strain ATCC 204508 / S288c) (Baker's yeast).
   2944..3903    +  CDS            VPS38 (fragment): VPS38_YEAST - Also known as VPL17. Experimental evidence at protein level: Swiss-Prot protein existence level 1. Involved in endosome-to-Golgi retrograde transport as part of the VPS34 PI3-kinase complex II. This complex is required for the endosome-to-Golgi retrieval of PEP1 and KEX2, and the recruitment of VPS5 and VPS7, two components of the retromer complex, to endosomal membranes (probably through generating a specific pool of phosphatidylinositol 3-phosphate allowing the recruitment of the retromer complex proteins to the endosome). Mediates the interaction between VPS30 and the VPS34-VP
   3907..4626    +  CDS            EGFP: the original enhanced GFP (Yang et al., 1996) mammalian codon-optimized
   4633..4820    +  terminator     ADH1 terminator: S. cerevisiae ADH1; transcription terminator for the S. cerevisiae alcohol dehydrogenase 1 (ADH1) gene
   4831..4854    -  misc_feature   MCS (fragment): pBluescript multiple cloning site
   4867..4885    -  promoter       T3 promoter: promoter for bacteriophage T3 RNA polymerase
   4930..4946    -  protein_bind   lac operator: The lac repressor binds to the lac operator to inhibit transcription in E. coli. This inhibition can be relieved by adding lactose or isopropyl-β-D-thiogalactopyranoside (IPTG). lac repressor encoded by lacI
   4954..4984    -  promoter       lac promoter: promoter for the E. coli lac operon
   4999..5020    -  protein_bind   CAP binding site: CAP binding activates transcription in the presence of cAMP. E. coli catabolite activator protein
   5033..5125    -  CDS            lacI (fragment): lac repressor; lacI; The lac repressor binds to the lac operator to inhibit transcription in E. coli. This inhibition can be relieved by adding lactose or isopropyl-β-D-thiogalactopyranoside (IPTG).
   5308..5896    -  rep_origin     ori: high-copy-number ColE1/pMB1/pBR322/pUC origin of replication
   6067..6927    -  CDS            AmpR: β-lactamase; bla; confers resistance to ampicillin, carbenicillin, and related antibiotics
   6928..7032    -  promoter       AmpR promoter: bla
   7069..7572    +  misc_feature   CEN/ARS: S. cerevisiae CEN6 centromere fused to an autonomously replicating sequence
   7640..35      +  CDS            rop (fragment) (across the origin): Rop protein, which maintains plasmids at low copy number; rop
>Addgene plasmid #235763 | pYO766 | addgene full sequence | sequence record 472483 | Addgene NGS Result
TCGCGCGTTTCGGTGATGACGGTGAAAACCTCTGACACATGCAGCTCCCGGAGACGGTCACAGCTTGTCT
GTAAGCGGATGCCGGGAGCAGACAAGCCCGTCAGGGCGCGTCAGCGGGTGTTGGCGGGTGTCGGGGCTGG
CTTAACTATGCGGCATCAGAGCAGATTGTACTGAGAGTGCACCATACCACCTTTTCAATTCATCATTTTT
TTTTTATTCTTTTTTTTGATTTCGGTTTCCTTGAAATTTTTTTGATTCGGTAATCTCCGAACAGAAGGAA
GAACGAAGGAAGGAGCACAGACTTAGATTGGTATATATACGCATATGTAGTGTTGAAGAAACATGAAATT
GCCCAGTATTCTTAACCCAACTGCACAGAACAAAAACCTGCAGGAAACGAAGATAAATCATGTCGAAAGC
TACATATAAGGAACGTGCTGCTACTCATCCTAGTCCTGTTGCTGCCAAGCTATTTAATATCATGCACGAA
AAGCAAACAAACTTGTGTGCTTCATTGGATGTTCGTACCACCAAGGAATTACTGGAGTTAGTTGAAGCAT
TAGGTCCCAAAATTTGTTTACTAAAAACACATGTGGATATCTTGACTGATTTTTCCATGGAGGGCACAGT
TAAGCCGCTAAAGGCATTATCCGCCAAGTACAATTTTTTACTCTTCGAAGACAGAAAATTTGCTGACATT
GGTAATACAGTCAAATTGCAGTACTCTGCGGGTGTATACAGAATAGCAGAATGGGCAGACATTACGAATG
CACACGGTGTGGTGGGCCCAGGTATTGTTAGCGGTTTGAAGCAGGCGGCAGAAGAAGTAACAAAGGAACC
TAGAGGCCTTTTGATGTTAGCAGAATTGTCATGCAAGGGCTCCCTATCTACTGGAGAATATACTAAGGGT
ACTGTTGACATTGCGAAGAGCGACAAAGATTTTGTTATCGGCTTTATTGCTCAAAGAGACATGGGTGGAA
GAGATGAAGGTTACGATTGGTTGATTATGACACCCGGTGTGGGTTTAGATGACAAGGGAGACGCATTGGG
TCAACAGTATAGAACCGTGGATGATGTGGTCTCTACAGGATCTGACATTATTATTGTTGGAAGAGGACTA
TTTGCAAAGGGAAGGGATGCTAAGGTAGAGGGTGAACGTTACAGAAAAGCAGGCTGGGAAGCATATTTGA
GAAGATGCGGCCAGCAAAACTAAAAAACTGTATTATAAGTAAATGCATGTATACTAAACTCACAAATTAG
AGCTTCAATTTAATTATATCAGTTATTACCCTATGCGGTGTGAAATACCGCACAGATGCGTAAGGAGAAA
ATACCGCATCAGGAAATTGTAAGCGTTAATATTTTGTTAAAATTCGCGTTAAATTTTTGTTAAATCAGCT
CATTTTTTAACCAATAGGCCGAAATCGGCAAAATCCCTTATAAATCAAAAGAATAGACCGAGATAGGGT
[37 nt withheld, positions 1470-1506]
AAAGAACGTGGACTCCAACGTCAAAGG
[49 nt withheld, positions 1534-1582]
T
[91 nt withheld, positions 1584-1674]
G
[124 nt withheld, positions 1676-1799]
CCATTCGCCATTCAGGCTGCGCAACTGTTGGGAAGGGCGATCGGTGCGGGCCTCTTCGCTATTACGCCAG
CTGGCGAAAGGGGGATGTGCTGCAAGGCGATTAAGTTGGGTAACGCCAGGGTTTTCCCAGTCACGACGTT
GTAAAACGACGGCCAGTGAGCGCGCGTAATACGACTCACTATAGGGCGAATTGGGTACCGCGTTGTGAGA
GAGTGTGCTCCTTGGCTAGACACTTAGGTTCCTTGTTTAGTGACGCCGTTCAAACTGCATCCGTTCAATG
GTTCGAAAGAACTCTGGATGATTCTGCTATTAGAAGAATTTCTTTACCAAGTGCATTTTTAACCGCAGAT
ATTCTATTATCTACTTTGTTGAACATCTCATCCGGTTTAGTTGTGTATCCAAAGGTTATCGAAAGGAGAA
TTAAGGGTGAACTACCTTTTATGGCTACTGAAAATATCATCATGGCTATGGTAGAAAAGAATGCCTCCAG
ACAAGAAGTACATGAGCGTATTAGAGTGCTCTCTCATCAAGCCGCAGCAGTAGTCAAGGAAGAAGGTGGG
GAAAATGATTTAATTGAACGAGTAAAGAGGGATGAATTTTTCAAGCCTATCTGGGAAGAATTAGATTCTT
TACTGGAACCATCCACTTTTGTTGGTAGAGCTCCACAACAAGTTGAGAAATTTGTTCAAAAAGACGTTAA
CAATGCTTTACAACCTTTCCAAAAGTACCTAAACGATGAACAAGTCAAGTTAAATGTTTAGAAGCCTTTA
CATGTACAAATAATATGTTTATTACCCTATTATATGTTACTAATGAAAAAAATAACAATTCTTTATTTAT
GTACAATGCAAGTAGAATTCCCTAAATAGAAGTTAACTATTTTTATTTTACTGGGATATATTTTTCATCT
TCTTCCTTCATACTCCTTTCATTTTTCTTGTTTTTTTGGCTTACGGATTTTGGCAATGTTTATACTTTAG
AAAAAAAGGAAACTCATAATGCTGGCATACTTGAAAAACCATACGGAAAGATCGTAGTTTATTTTTGTAA
TAAGACACTGAAGTCAGCTGTTTGAAAGAGTATATTGAATTGATGGTTTTACCTATTAGGGATAGTAATC
ATAATTTAAAAATGTTTCATGGGCATGAAACGGTTCTTACTCAGTCGAAGACAGAGACACCTTCGTATGA
TTTGCTTTCACAATATAAGTCTCTTTAGAGCTAATGGTGACTCCAAATTGATCAAGGAATATGGTGATGG
ATTTATACCATGTTTCTTTATCTTGGAATCCATAAGAGGGGAGCTGCTTTATGTGAGCGAGGTACAATCA
GGTTCTTTGCGTAAACTCTCTTTTCAGGAATTACCAAAACTAACTGGTGCATCTACTATGATTGTCCTAA
AATTGGTAGGACTAGTTCCGAGTGATATTTTGTGTACCATAAGTTCAGATAAAAATGGTATCATTGACGA
TAAATGGTGCGTTTTATGTACCTACACGATAGATCTTAACAAGTTACAACCCATAAATGAAGACACAGTT
CTAATTACAGGCACCAACGCACCAGTACTTGATTTAATAGATGGATCCTACACATTGGCTGCAGAAAAAA
TTAAGCCACTAAAGGGCCTTGTTAGTTCTCACAAAAGGAATATAAGTCAAGTCAAGATCAAATTTTCATT
GGCATATAGCTCTTTACTAAAATTAAACAAACTATTGGAGTATTCTTCCCAAGTCCATGAGGAAATCAAT
GAAATTTCCAGCAAAATAGAAGATGACTTTTTGTCACTCAAGAATCAAAATCATTGGTATATGAGAACAG
TACAGAAGTCCATAGAAACGCTAGAAAAGGAAGTCCTACAAAGGAAAAAAAGCAAGAAAAATATAGAAAT
GGCGCAACTCGAGAGTAATGATACTATCAACCATTCTAAAACAGAACTGTCTCTGATGTCGCAGGACGAG
TCTATAAATGATGACTATGGAAGCATATATTCTAGATTTGTGCAAATAAAAGATAGGTTGGACCAACTGA
GGTTTAAGAAACTGTATCAGCTGATAGGGATCTTCCATTCAACGGATTTATTTAATTCAGATAGAGGCTA
TGTCGAGATGGTGAGCAAGGGCGAGGAGCTGTTCACCGGGGTGGTGCCCATCCTGGTCGAGCTGGACGGC
GACGTAAACGGCCACAAGTTCAGCGTGTCCGGCGAGGGCGAGGGCGATGCCACCTACGGCAAGCTGACCC
TGAAGTTCATCTGCACCACCGGCAAGCTGCCCGTGCCCTGGCCCACCCTCGTGACCACCCTGACCTACGG
CGTGCAGTGCTTCAGCCGCTACCCCGACCACATGAAGCAGCACGACTTCTTCAAGTCCGCCATGCCCGAA
GGCTACGTCCAGGAGCGCACCATCTTCTTCAAGGACGACGGCAACTACAAGACCCGCGCCGAGGTGAAGT
TCGAGGGCGACACCCTGGTGAACCGCATCGAGCTGAAGGGCATCGACTTCAAGGAGGACGGCAACATCCT
GGGGCACAAGCTGGAGTACAACTACAACAGCCACAACGTCTATATCATGGCCGACAAGCAGAAGAACGGC
ATCAAGGTGAACTTCAAGATCCGCCACAACATCGAGGACGGCAGCGTGCAGCTCGCCGACCACTACCAGC
AGAACACCCCCATCGGCGACGGCCCCGTGCTGCTGCCCGACAACCACTACCTGAGCACCCAGTCCGCCCT
GAGCAAAGACCCCAACGAGAAGCGCGATCACATGGTCCTGCTGGAGTTCGTGACCGCCGCCGGGATCACT
CTCGGCATGGACGAGCTGTACAAGTAAGAGCTCGCGAATTTCTTATGATTTATGATTTTTATTATTAAAT
AAGTTATAAAAAAAATAAGTGTATACAAATTTTAAAGTGACTCTTAGGTTTTAAAACGAAAATTCTTATT
CTTGAGTAACTCTTTCCTGTAGGTCAGGTTGCTTTCTCAGGTATAGCATGAGGTCGCTCTTATTGACCAC
ACCTCTACCGGCAGGCCGGCCGCGGCCGCCACCGCGGTGGAGCTCCAGCTTTTGTTCCCTTTAGTGAGGG
TTAATTGCGCGCTTGGCGTAATCATGGTCATAGCTGTTTCCTGTGTGAAATTGTTATCCGCTCACAATTC
CACACAACATACGAGCCGGAAGCATAAAGTGTAAAGCCTGGGGTGCCTAATGAGTGAGCTAACTCACATT
AATTGCGTTGCGCTCACTGCCCGCTTTCCAGTCGGGAAACCTGTCGTGCCAGCTGCATTAATGAATCGGC
CAACGCGCGGGGAGAGGCGGTTTGCGTATTGGGCGCTCTTCCGCTTCCTCGCTCACTGACTCGCTGCGCT
CGGTCGTTCGGCTGCGGCGAGCGGTATCAGCTCACTCAAAGGCGGTAATACGGTTATCCACAGAATCAGG
GGATAACGCAGGAAAGAACATGTGAGCAAAAGGCCAGCAAAAGGCCAGGAACCGTAAAAAGGCCGCGTTG
CTGGCGTTTTTCCATAGGCTCCGCCCCCCTGACGAGCATCACAAAAATCGACGCTCAAGTCAGAGGTGGC
GAAACCCGACAGGACTATAAAGATACCAGGCGTTTCCCCCTGGAAGCTCCCTCGTGCGCTCTCCTGTTCC
GACCCTGCCGCTTACCGGATACCTGTCCGCCTTTCTCCCTTCGGGAAGCGTGGCGCTTTCTCATAGCTCA
CGCTGTAGGTATCTCAGTTCGGTGTAGGTCGTTCGCTCCAAGCTGGGCTGTGTGCACGAACCCCCCGTTC
AGCCCGACCGCTGCGCCTTATCCGGTAACTATCGTCTTGAGTCCAACCCGGTAAGACACGACTTATCGCC
ACTGGCAGCAGCCACTGGTAACAGGATTAGCAGAGCGAGGTATGTAGGCGGTGCTACAGAGTTCTTGAAG
TGGTGGCCTAACTACGGCTACACTAGAAGAACAGTATTTGGTATCTGCGCTCTGCTGAAGCCAGTTACCT
TCGGAAAAAGAGTTGGTAGCTCTTGATCCGGCAAACAAACCACCGCTGGTAGCGGTGGTTTTTTTGTTTG
CAAGCAGCAGATTACGCGCAGAAAAAAAGGATCTCAAGAAGATCCTTTGATCTTTTCTACGGGGTCTGAC
GCTCAGTGGAACGAAAACTCACGTTAAGGGATTTTGGTCATGAGATTATCAAAAAGGATCTTCACCTAGA
TCCTTTTAAATTAAAAATGAAGTTTTAAATCAATCTAAAGTATATATGAGTAAACTTGGTCTGACAGTTA
CCAATGCTTAATCAGTGAGGCACCTATCTCAGCGATCTGTCTATTTCGTTCATCCATAGTTGCCTGACTC
CCCGTCGTGTAGATAACTACGATACGGGAGGGCTTACCATCTGGCCCCAGTGCTGCAATGATACCGCGAG
ACCCACGCTCACCGGCTCCAGATTTATCAGCAATAAACCAGCCAGCCGGAAGGGCCGAGCGCAGAAGTGG
TCCTGCAACTTTATCCGCCTCCATCCAGTCTATTAATTGTTGCCGGGAAGCTAGAGTAAGTAGTTCGCCA
GTTAATAGTTTGCGCAACGTTGTTGCCATTGCTACAGGCATCGTGGTGTCACGCTCGTCGTTTGGTATGG
CTTCATTCAGCTCCGGTTCCCAACGATCAAGGCGAGTTACATGATCCCCCATGTTGTGCAAAAAAGCGGT
TAGCTCCTTCGGTCCTCCGATCGTTGTCAGAAGTAAGTTGGCCGCAGTGTTATCACTCATGGTTATGGCA
GCACTGCATAATTCTCTTACTGTCATGCCATCCGTAAGATGCTTTTCTGTGACTGGTGAGTACTCAACCA
AGTCATTCTGAGAATAGTGTATGCGGCGACCGAGTTGCTCTTGCCCGGCGTCAATACGGGATAATACCGC
GCCACATAGCAGAACTTTAAAAGTGCTCATCATTGGAAAACGTTCTTCGGGGCGAAAACTCTCAAGGATC
TTACCGCTGTTGAGATCCAGTTCGATGTAACCCACTCGTGCACCCAACTGATCTTCAGCATCTTTTACTT
TCACCAGCGTTTCTGGGTGAGCAAAAACAGGAAGGCAAAATGCCGCAAAAAAGGGAATAAGGGCGACACG
GAAATGTTGAATACTCATACTCTTCCTTTTTCAATATTATTGAAGCATTTATCAGGGTTATTGTCTCATG
AGCGGATACATATTTGAATGTATTTAGAAAAATAAACAAATAGGGGTTCCGCGCACATTTCCCCGAAAAG
TGCCACCTGGGTCCTTTTCATCACGTGCTATAAAAATAATTATAATTTAAATTTTTTAATATAAATATAT
AAATTAAAAATAGAAAGTAAAAAAAGAAATTAAAGAAAAAATAGTTTTTGTTTTCCGAAGATGTAAAAGA
CTCTAGGGGGATCGCCAACAAATACTACCTTTTATCTTGCTCTTCCTGCTCTCAGGTATTAATGCCGAAT
TGTTTCATCTTGTCTGTGTAGAAGACCACACACGAAAATCCTGTGATTTTACATTTTACTTATCGTTAAT
CGAATGTATATCTATTTAATCTGCTTTTCTTGTCTAATAAATATATATGTAAAGTACGCTTTTTGTTGAA
ATTTTTTAAACCTTTGTTTATTTTTTTTTCTTCATTCCGTAACTCTTCTACCTTCTTTATTTACTTTCTA
AAATCCAAATACAAAACATAAAAATAAATAAACACAGAGTAAATTCCCAAATTATTCCATCATTAAAAGA
TACGAGGCGCGTGTAAGTTACAGGCAAGCGATCCGTCTAAGAAACCATTATTATCATGACATTAACCTAT
AAAAATAGGCGTATCACGAGGCCCTTTCGTC
